Addgene plasmid #229240: pXTK003 [Marker_GenR-aacC1_PartType2]
Purpose: XanthoMoClo Golden Gate Part Plasmid for cloning, contains Marker_GenR-aacC1_PartType2
Depositing lab: Michael Springer. Depositing organization: Harvard Medical School. Publication: XanthoMoClo horizontal line A Robust Modular Cloning Genetic Toolkit for the Genera Xanthobacter and Roseixanthobacter. Soltysiak MPM, Ory ALH, Lee AD, Christophersen CE, Jalihal AP, Springer M. ACS Synth Biol. 2025 Apr 18;14(4):1173-1190. doi: 10.1021/acssynbio.4c00806. Epub 2025 Mar 13. PubMed 40080684.
Backbone
  Vector backbone: pXTK
  Vector type: Bacterial Expression
Growth in bacteria
  Bacterial resistance: Ampicillin, 100 μg/mL
  Growth temperature: 37°C
  Growth strain: DH5alpha
  Copy number: Low Copy
Gene/Insert
  Gene/Insert name: GenR-aacC1 (alt name: Marker_GenR-aacC1_PartType2)
  Species: Synthetic
  Cloning method: Restriction Enzyme; 5′ cloning site unknown (unknown if destroyed)
Terms and licenses: Academic/Nonprofit Terms; Industry Terms: Not Available to Industry
How to cite: pXTK003 [Marker_GenR-aacC1_PartType2] was a gift from Michael Springer (Addgene plasmid # 229240 ; http://n2t.net/addgene:229240 ; RRID:Addgene_229240)
