[The description below was written by a language model from this plasmid's Addgene catalogue record and pLannotate feature annotations shown in this document.]
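Description:
pXTK003 [Marker_GenR-aacC1_PartType2] is a small (about 2.7 kb) Golden Gate part plasmid from the XanthoMoClo toolkit, a modular cloning system developed for genetic work in the bacterial genera Xanthobacter and Roseixanthobacter. It is built on the pXTK backbone and is maintained in E. coli (DH5alpha) under ampicillin selection. The annotated backbone consists of a ColE1/pMB1/pUC-type origin of replication and a TEM-type beta-lactamase gene (bla) driven by its own AmpR promoter and followed by the bacteriophage fd terminator. The catalogue entry lists the plasmid as low copy, whereas the feature annotation labels the origin as a high-copy-number type, and the record does not resolve this discrepancy. A short, reverse-oriented fragment of a chloramphenicol acetyltransferase gene is also detected next to the origin. It is too small to be functional and is most likely a remnant of an earlier cloning step.

The stored part is a synthetic gentamicin resistance cassette. It carries the aacC1 gene, which encodes a gentamicin acetyltransferase, downstream of a class 1 integron Pc promoter, the element that commonly drives this marker in broad-host-range vectors. The name designates it as a "Type 2" marker part, meaning it occupies a defined position in the toolkit's assembly hierarchy. It is intended to be released and combined with other standardized parts to build vectors that confer gentamicin selection in the target host. The record does not identify the Type IIS enzyme sites or overhangs flanking the part, and the 5′ cloning site is listed as unknown. The plasmid serves as a source of a reusable selection-marker module rather than as an expression construct in its own right.
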