Features (pLannotate 1.2.2; 7 found; start..end, strand, type, name):
      1..589     +  rep_origin     ori: high-copy-number ColE1/pMB1/pBR322/pUC origin of replication
    631..724     -  CDS            CmR (fragment): chloramphenicol acetyltransferase; cat; confers resistance to chloramphenicol
    762..790     +  promoter       Pc promoter: intI1 (promoter lies within the coding sequence); class 1 integron promoter
    979..1512    +  CDS            GmR: gentamycin acetyltransferase; aacC1; confers resistance to gentamycin
   1643..1734    +  promoter       AmpR promoter: bla
   1735..2592    +  CDS            bla: BLAT_ECOLX - Experimental evidence at protein level: Swiss-Prot protein existence level 1. TEM-type are the most prevalent beta-lactamases in enterobacteria; they hydrolyze the beta-lactam bond in susceptible beta-lactam antibiotics, thus conferring resistance to penicillins and cephalosporins. TEM-3 and TEM-4 are capable of hydrolyzing cefotaxime and ceftazidime. TEM-5 is capable of hydrolyzing ceftazidime. TEM-6 is capable of hydrolyzing ceftazidime and aztreonam. TEM-8/CAZ-2, TEM- 16/CAZ-7 and TEM-24/CAZ-6 are markedly active against ceftazidime. IRT- 4 shows resistance to beta-lactamase in
   2599..2638    +  terminator     fd terminator: central terminator from bacteriophage fd (Otsuka and Kunisawa, 1982)
>Addgene plasmid #229240 | pXTK003 [Marker_GenR-aacC1_PartType2] | addgene full sequence | sequence record 464643 | Addgene NGS Result
TTGAGATCCTTTTTTTCTGCGCGTAATCTGCTGCTTGCAAACAAAAAAACCACCGCTACCAGCGGTGGTT
TGTTTGCCGGATCAAGAGCTACCAACTCTTTTTCCGAAGGTAACTGGCTTCAGCAGAGCGCAGATACCAA
ATACTGTTCTTCTAGTGTAGCCGTAGTTAGGCCACCACTTCAAGAACTCTGTAGCACCGCCTACATACCT
CGCTCTGCTAATCCTGTTACCAGTGGCTGCTGCCAGTGGCGATAAGTCGTGTCTTACCGGGTTGGACTCA
AGACGATAGTTACCGGATAAGGCGCAGCGGTCGGGCTGAACGGGGGGTTCGTGCACACAGCCCAGCTTGG
AGCGAACGACCTACACCGAACTGAGATACCTACAGCGTGAGCTATGAGAAAGCGCCACGCTTCCCGAAGG
GAGAAAGGCGGACAGGTATCCGGTAAGCGGCAGGGTCGGAACAGGAGAGCGCACGAGGGAGCTTCCAGGG
GGAAACGCCTGGTATCTTTATAGTCCTGTCGGGTTTCGCCACCTCTGACTTGAGCGTCGATTTTTGTGAT
GCTCGTCAGGGGGGCGGAGCCTATGGAAAAACGCCAGCAACGCGAGTCGGTCTCTCAATAATTCGAATTC
CTGCCGACATGGAAGCCATCACAAACGGCATGATGAACCTGAATCGCCAGCGGCATCAGCACCTTGTCGC
CTTGCGTATAATATTTGCCCATGGACGCACACCGTGGAAACGGATGAAGGCACGAACCCAGTTGACATAA
GCCTGTTCGGTTCGTAAACTGTAATGCAAGTAGCGTATGCGCTCACGCAACTGGTCCAGAACCTTGACCG
AACGCAGCGGTGGTAACGGCGCAGTGGCGGTTTTCATGGCTTGTTATGACTGTTTTTTTGTACAGTCTAT
GCCTCGGGCATCCAAGCAGCAAGCGCGTTACGCCGTGGGTCGATGTTTGATGTTATGGAGCAGCAACGAT
GTTACGCAGCAGCAACGATGTTACGCAGCAGGGCAGTCGCCCTAAAACAAAGTTAGGTGGCTCAAGTATG
GGCATCATTCGCACATGTAGGCTCGGCCCTGACCAAGTCAAATCCATGCGGGCTGCTCTTGATCTTTTCG
GTCGTGAGTTCGGAGACGTAGCCACCTACTCCCAACATCAGCCGGACTCCGATTACCTCGGGAACTTGCT
CCGTAGTAAGACATTCATCGCGCTTGCTGCCTTCGACCAAGAAGCGGTTGTTGGCGCTCTCGCGGCTTAC
GTTCTGCCCAAGTTTGAGCAGCCGCGTAGTGAGATCTATATCTATGATCTCGCAGTCTCCGGAGAGCACC
GGAGGCAGGGCATTGCCACCGCGCTCATCAATCTCCTCAAGCATGAGGCCAACGCGCTTGGTGCTTATGT
GATCTACGTGCAAGCAGATTACGGTGACGATCCCGCAGTGGCTCTCTATACAAAGTTGGGCATACGGGAA
GAAGTGATGCACTTTGATATCGACCCAAGTACCGCCACCTAACAATTCGTTCAAGCCGAGATCGGCTTCC
CGGCCGCGGAGTTGTTCGGTAAATTGTCACAACGCCGCCAGGTGGATTCCCTTGAGACCAGAGTAGCCCG
CCTAATGAGCGGGCTTTTTTTTAATTCCCCTATTTGTTTATTTTTCTAAATACATTCAAATATGTATCCG
CTCATGAGACAATAACCCTGATAAATGCTTCAATAATATTGAAAAAGGAAGAGTATGAGCATTCAGCATT
TTCGTGTGGCGCTGATTCCGTTTTTTGCGGCGTTTTGCCTGCCGGTGTTTGCGCATCCGGAAACCCTGGT
GAAAGTGAAAGATGCGGAAGATCAACTGGGTGCGCGCGTGGGCTATATTGAACTGGATCTGAACAGCGGC
AAAATTCTGGAATCTTTTCGTCCGGAAGAACGTTTTCCGATGATGAGCACCTTTAAAGTGCTGCTGTGCG
GTGCGGTTCTGAGCCGTGTGGATGCGGGCCAGGAACAACTGGGCCGTCGTATTCATTATAGCCAGAACGA
TCTGGTGGAATATAGCCCGGTGACCGAAAAACATCTGACCGATGGCATGACCGTGCGTGAACTGTGCAGC
GCGGCGATTACCATGAGCGATAACACCGCGGCGAACCTGCTGCTGACGACCATTGGCGGTCCGAAAGAAC
TGACCGCGTTTCTGCATAACATGGGCGATCATGTGACCCGTCTGGATCGTTGGGAACCGGAACTGAACGA
AGCGATTCCGAACGATGAACGTGATACCACCATGCCGGCAGCAATGGCGACCACCCTGCGTAAACTGCTG
ACGGGTGAGCTGCTGACCCTGGCAAGCCGCCAGCAACTGATTGATTGGATGGAAGCGGATAAAGTGGCGG
GTCCGCTGCTGCGTAGCGCGCTGCCGGCTGGCTGGTTTATTGCGGATAAAAGCGGTGCGGGCGAACGTGG
CAGCCGTGGCATTATTGCGGCGCTGGGCCCGGATGGTAAACCGAGCCGTATTGTGGTGATTTATACCACC
GGCAGCCAGGCGACGATGGATGAACGTAACCGTCAGATTGCGGAAATTGGCGCGAGCCTGATTAAACATT
GGTAAACCGATACAATTAAAGGCTCCTTTTGGAGCCTTTTTTTTTGGACGACCCTTGTCAGATCAAAGGA
TCTTC
